>Addgene plasmid #167328 | Human_TFAM_dC_pET28 | addgene full sequence | sequence record 329811 | Addgene NGS Result
GGCGGTTTGCGTATTGGGCGCCAGGGTGGTTTTTCTTTTCACCAGTGAGACGGGCAACAGCTGATTGCCC
TTCACCGCCTGGCCCTGAGAGAGTTGCAGCAAGCGGTCCACGCTGGTTTGCCCCAGCAGGCGAAAATCCT
GTTTGATGGTGGTTAACGGCGGGATATAACATGAGCTGTCTTCGGTATCGTCGTATCCCACTACCGAGAT
ATCCGCACCAACGCGCAGCCCGGACTCGGTAATGGCGCGCATTGCGCCCAGCGCCATCTGATCGTTGGCA
ACCAGCATCGCAGTGGGAACGATGCCCTCATTCAGCATTTGCATGGTTTGTTGAAAACCGGACATGGCAC
TCCAGTCGCCTTCCCGTTCCGCTATCGGCTGAATTTGATTGCGAGTGAGATATTTATGCCAGCCAGCCAG
ACGCAGACGCGCCGAGACAGAACTTAATGGGCCCGCTAACAGCGCGATTTGCTGGTGACCCAATGCGACC
AGATGCTCCACGCCCAGTCGCGTACCGTCTTCATGGGAGAAAATAATACTGTTGATGGGTGTCTGGTCAG
AGACATCAAGAAATAACGCCGGAACATTAGTGCAGGCAGCTTCCACAGCAATGGCATCCTGGTCATCCAG
CGGATAGTTAATGATCAGCCCACTGACGCGTTGCGCGAGAAGATTGTGCACCGCCGCTTTACAGGCTTCG
ACGCCGCTTCGTTCTACCATCGACACCACCACGCTGGCACCCAGTTGATCGGCGCGAGATTTAATCGCCG
CGACAATTTGCGACGGCGCGTGCAGGGCCAGACTGGAGGTGGCAACGCCAATCAGCAACGACTGTTTGCC
CGCCAGTTGTTGTGCCACGCGGTTGGGAATGTAATTCAGCTCCGCCATCGCCGCTTCCACTTTTTCCCGC
GTTTTCGCAGAAACGTGGCTGGCCTGGTTCACCACGCGGGAAACGGTCTGATAAGAGACACCGGCATACT
CTGCGACATCGTATAACGTTACTGGTTTCACATTCACCACCCTGAATTGACTCTCTTCCGGGCGCTATCA
TGCCATACCGCGAAAGGTTTTGCGCCATTCGATGGTGTCCGGGATCTCGACGCTCTCCCTTATGCGACTC
CTGCATTAGGAAGCAGCCCAGTAGTAGGTTGAGGCCGTTGAGCACCGCCGCCGCAAGGAATGGTGCATGC
AAGGAGATGGCGCCCAACAGTCCCCCGGCCACGGGGCCTGCCACCATACCCACGCCGAAACAAGCGCTCA
TGAGCCCGAAGTGGCGAGCCCGATCTTCCCCATCGGTGATGTCGGCGATATAGGCGCCAGCAACCGCACC
TGTGGCGCCGGTGATGCCGGCCACGATGCGTCCGGCGTAGAGGATCGAGATCTCGATCCCGCGAAATTAA
TACGACTCACTATAGGGGAATTGTGAGCGGATAACAATTCCCCTCTAGAAATAATTTTGTTTAACTTTAA
GAAGGAGATATACCATGGGCAGCAGCCATCATCATCATCATCACAGCAGCGGCCTGGTGCCGCGCGGCAG
CCATATGGCTAGCATGACTGGTGGACAGCAAATGGGTCGCGGATCCATGTCATCTGTCTTGGCAAGTTGT
CCAAAGAAACCTGTAAGTTCTTACCTTCGATTTTCTAAAGAACAACTACCCATATTTAAAGCTCAGAACC
CAGATGCAAAAACTACAGAACTAATTAGAAGAATTGCCCAGCGTTGGAGGGAACTTCCTGATTCAAAGAA
AAAAATATATCAAGATGCTTATAGGGCGGAGTGGCAGGTATATAAAGAAGAGATAAGCAGATTTAAAGAA
CAGCTAACTCCAAGTCAGATTATGTCTTTGGAAAAAGAAATCATGGACAAACATTTAAAAAGGAAAGCTA
TGACAAAAAAAAAAGAGTTAACACTGCTTGGAAAACCAAAAAGACCTCGTTCAGCTTATAACGTTTATGT
AGCTGAAAGATTCCAAGAAGCTAAGGGTGATTCACCGCAGGAAAAGCTGAAGACTGTAAAGGAAAACTGG
AAAAATCTGTCTGACTCTGAAAAGGAATTATATATTCAGCATGCTAAAGAGGACGAAACTCGTTATCATA
ATGAAATGAAGTCTTGGGAAGAACAAATGTAACTCGAGCACCACCACCACCACCACTGAGATCCGGCTGC
TAACAAAGCCCGAAAGGAAGCTGAGTTGGCTGCTGCCACCGCTGAGCAATAACTAGCATAACCCCTTGGG
GCCTCTAAACGGGTCTTGAGGGGTTTTTTGCTGAAAGGAGGAACTATATCCGGATTGGCGAATGGG
[124 nt withheld, positions 2307-2430]
C
[91 nt withheld, positions 2432-2522]
A
[49 nt withheld, positions 2524-2572]
CCTTTGACGTTGGAGTCCACGTTCTTT
[37 nt withheld, positions 2600-2636]
ACCCTATCTCGGTCTATTCTTTTGATTTATAAGGGATTTTGCCGATTTCGGCCTATTGGTTAAAAAATGA
GCTGATTTAACAAAAATTTAACGCGAATTTTAACAAAATATTAACGCTTACAATTTAGGTGGCACTTTTC
GGGGAAATGTGCGCGGAACCCCTATTTGTTTATTTTTCTAAATACATTCAAATATGTATCCGCTCATGAA
TTAATTCTTAGAAAAACTCATCGAGCATCAAATGAAACTGCAATTTATTCATATCAGGATTATCAATACC
ATATTTTTGAAAAAGCCGTTTCTGTAATGAAGGAGAAAACTCACCGAGGCAGTTCCATAGGATGGCAAGA
TCCTGGTATCGGTCTGCGATTCCGACTCGTCCAACATCAATACAACCTATTAATTTCCCCTCGTCAAAAA
TAAGGTTATCAAGTGAGAAATCACCATGAGTGACGACTGAATCCGGTGAGAATGGCAAAAGTTTATGCAT
TTCTTTCCAGACTTGTTCAACAGGCCAGCCATTACGCTCGTCATCAAAATCACTCGCATCAACCAAACCG
TTATTCATTCGTGATTGCGCCTGAGCGAGACGAAATACGCGATCGCTGTTAAAAGGACAATTACAAACAG
GAATCGAATGCAACCGGCGCAGGAACACTGCCAGCGCATCAACAATATTTTCACCTGAATCAGGATATTC
TTCTAATACCTGGAATGCTGTTTTCCCGGGGATCGCAGTGGTGAGTAACCATGCATCATCAGGAGTACGG
ATAAAATGCTTGATGGTCGGAAGAGGCATAAATTCCGTCAGCCAGTTTAGTCTGACCATCTCATCTGTAA
CATCATTGGCAACGCTACCTTTGCCATGTTTCAGAAACAACTCTGGCGCATCGGGCTTCCCATACAATCG
ATAGATTGTCGCACCTGATTGCCCGACATTATCGCGAGCCCATTTATACCCATATAAATCAGCATCCATG
TTGGAATTTAATCGCGGCCTAGAGCAAGACGTTTCCCGTTGAATATGGCTCATAACACCCCTTGTATTAC
TGTTTATGTAAGCAGACAGTTTTATTGTTCATGACCAAAATCCCTTAACGTGAGTTTTCGTTCCACTGAG
CGTCAGACCCCGTAGAAAAGATCAAAGGATCTTCTTGAGATCCTTTTTTTCTGCGCGTAATCTGCTGCTT
GCAAACAAAAAAACCACCGCTACCAGCGGTGGTTTGTTTGCCGGATCAAGAGCTACCAACTCTTTTTCCG
AAGGTAACTGGCTTCAGCAGAGCGCAGATACCAAATACTGTCCTTCTAGTGTAGCCGTAGTTAGGCCACC
ACTTCAAGAACTCTGTAGCACCGCCTACATACCTCGCTCTGCTAATCCTGTTACCAGTGGCTGCTGCCAG
TGGCGATAAGTCGTGTCTTACCGGGTTGGACTCAAGACGATAGTTACCGGATAAGGCGCAGCGGTCGGGC
TGAACGGGGGGTTCGTGCACACAGCCCAGCTTGGAGCGAACGACCTACACCGAACTGAGATACCTACAGC
GTGAGCTATGAGAAAGCGCCACGCTTCCCGAAGGGAGAAAGGCGGACAGGTATCCGGTAAGCGGCAGGGT
CGGAACAGGAGAGCGCACGAGGGAGCTTCCAGGGGGAAACGCCTGGTATCTTTATAGTCCTGTCGGGTTT
CGCCACCTCTGACTTGAGCGTCGATTTTTGTGATGCTCGTCAGGGGGGCGGAGCCTATGGAAAAACGCCA
GCAACGCGGCCTTTTTACGGTTCCTGGCCTTTTGCTGGCCTTTTGCTCACATGTTCTTTCCTGCGTTATC
CCCTGATTCTGTGGATAACCGTATTACCGCCTTTGAGTGAGCTGATACCGCTCGCCGCAGCCGAACGACC
GAGCGCAGCGAGTCAGTGAGCGAGGAAGCGGAAGAGCGCCTGATGCGGTATTTTCTCCTTACGCATCTGT
GCGGTATTTCACACCGCAATGGTGCACTCTCAGTACAATCTGCTCTGATGCCGCATAGTTAAGCCAGTAT
ACACTCCGCTATCGCTACGTGACTGGGTCATGGCTGCGCCCCGACACCCGCCAACACCCGCTGACGCGCC
CTGACGGGCTTGTCTGCTCCCGGCATCCGCTTACAGACAAGCTGTGACCGTCTCCGGGAGCTGCATGTGT
CAGAGGTTTTCACCGTCATCACCGAAACGCGCGAGGCAGCTGCGGTAAAGCTCATCAGCGTGGTCGTGAA
GCGATTCACAGATGTCTGCCTGTTCATCCGCGTCCAGCTCGTTGAGTTTCTCCAGAAGCGTTAATGTCTG
GCTTCTGATAAAGCGGGCCATGTTAAGGGCGGTTTTTTCCTGTTTGGTCACTGATGCCTCCGTGTAAGGG
GGATTTCTGTTCATGGGGGTAATGATACCGATGAAACGAGAGAGGATGCTCACGATACGGGTTACTGATG
ATGAACATGCCCGGTTACTGGAACGTTGTGAGGGTAAACAACTGGCGGTATGGATGCGGCGGGACCAGAG
AAAAATCACTCAGGGTCAATGCCAGCGCTTCGTTAATACAGATGTAGGTGTTCCACAGGGTAGCCAGCAG
CATCCTGCGATGCAGATCCGGAACATAATGGTGCAGGGCGCTGACTTCCGCGTTTCCAGACTTTACGAAA
CACGGAAACCGAAGACCATTCATGTTGTTGCTCAGGTCGCAGACGTTTTGCAGCAGCAGTCGCTTCACGT
TCGCTCGCGTATCGGTGATTCATTCTGCTAACCAGTAAGGCAACCCCGCCAGCCTAGCCGGGTCCTCAAC
GACAGGAGCACGATCATGCGCACCCGTGGGGCCGCCATGCCGGCGATAATGGCCTGCTTCTCGCCGAAAC
GTTTGGTGGCGGGACCAGTGACGAAGGCTTGAGCGAGGGCGTGCAAGATTCCGAATACCGCAAGCGACAG
GCCGATCATCGTCGCGCTCCAGCGAAAGCGGTCCTCGCCGAAAATGACCCAGAGCGCTGCCGGCACCTGT
CCTACGAGTTGCATGATAAAGAAGACAGTCATAAGTGCGGCGACGATAGTCATGCCCCGCGCCCACCGGA
AGGAGCTGACTGGGTTGAAGGCTCTCAAGGGCATCGGTCGAGATCCCGGTGCCTAATGAGTGAGCTAACT
TACATTAATTGCGTTGCGCTCACTGCCCGCTTTCCAGTCGGGAAACCTGTCGTGCCAGCTGCATTAATGA
ATCGGCCAACGCGCGGGGAGA
Features (pLannotate 1.2.2; 22 found; start..end, strand, type, name):
   1012..1089    -  promoter       lacI promoter: lacI
   1097..1376    -  CDS            TcR (fragment): tetracycline efflux protein; tet; confers resistance to tetracycline
   1398..1416    +  promoter       T7 promoter: promoter for bacteriophage T7 RNA polymerase
   1417..1441    +  protein_bind   lac operator: The lac repressor binds to the lac operator to inhibit transcription in E. coli. This inhibition can be relieved by adding lactose or isopropyl-β-D-thiogalactopyranoside (IPTG). lac repressor encoded by lacI
   1456..1478    +  RBS            RBS: efficient ribosome binding site from bacteriophage T7 gene 10 (Olins and Rangwala, 1989)
   1497..1513    +  CDS            capTEV™ (fragment): composite tag for in vivo biotinylation, TEV protease cleavage, and 6xHis tagging
   1524..1541    +  CDS            thrombin site: thrombin recognition and cleavage site
   1545..1577    +  CDS            T7 tag (gene 10 leader): leader peptide from bacteriophage T7 gene 10 promotes efficient translation in E. coli
   1590..2129    +  CDS            TFAM (fragment): TFAM_HUMAN - Also known as TCF6, TCF6L2. Experimental evidence at protein level: Swiss-Prot protein existence level 1. Binds to the mitochondrial light strand promoter and functions in mitochondrial transcription regulation (PubMed:29445193, PubMed:32183942). Component of the mitochondrial transcription initiation complex, composed at least of TFB2M, TFAM and POLRMT that is required for basal transcription of mitochondrial DNA (PubMed:29149603). In this complex, TFAM recruits POLRMT to a specific promoter whereas TFB2M induces structural changes in POLRMT to enable promoter opening and trappin
   2139..2156    +  CDS            9xHis (fragment): 9xHis affinity tag
   2166..2215    +  CDS            SET1 (fragment): solubility-enhancement tag derived from T7 phage gene 10B
   2223..2270    +  terminator     T7 terminator: transcription terminator for bacteriophage T7 RNA polymerase
   2307..2735    +  rep_origin     f1 ori (sequence partly withheld): f1 bacteriophage origin of replication; arrow indicates direction of (+) strand synthesis
   2788..2845    +  promoter       AmpR promoter (fragment): bla
   2854..3669    -  CDS            KanR: aminoglycoside phosphotransferase; aph(3')-Ia; confers resistance to kanamycin in bacteria or G418 (Geneticin®) in eukaryotes
   3791..4379    +  rep_origin     ori: high-copy-number ColE1/pMB1/pBR322/pUC origin of replication
   4565..4704    -  misc_feature   bom: basis of mobility region from pBR322
   4806..4997    -  CDS            rop: Rop protein, which maintains plasmids at low copy number; rop
   5014..5394    +  CDS            YPB1_ECOLX: Protein predicted: Swiss-Prot protein existence level 4. From Escherichia coli.
   5466..5757    -  CDS            TcR (fragment): tetracycline efflux protein; tet; confers resistance to tetracycline
   5772..5793    -  protein_bind   CAP binding site: CAP binding activates transcription in the presence of cAMP. E. coli catabolite activator protein
   5806..1011    -  CDS            lacI (across the origin): lac repressor; lacI; The lac repressor binds to the lac operator to inhibit transcription in E. coli. This inhibition can be relieved by adding lactose or isopropyl-β-D-thiogalactopyranoside (IPTG).
