[The description below was written by a language model from this plasmid's Addgene catalogue record and pLannotate feature annotations shown in this document.]
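Description:
Human_TFAM_dC_pET28 is a bacterial expression plasmid built on the Novagen pET28a backbone for producing a C-tail-deleted form of human mitochondrial transcription factor A (TFAM) in E. coli. The total size is about 5.9 kb. It replicates from a ColE1/pBR322-type origin, with the bom and rop elements of that lineage also annotated, although the catalogue lists it as high copy. It is selected with kanamycin through the aph(3')-Ia gene, and an f1 origin is also present. Short tetracycline-resistance fragments and an AmpR promoter fragment in the feature table are backbone remnants or similarity-based annotation matches rather than functional markers.

The insert, cloned between BamHI and XhoI, is a truncation covering residues 43–222 of TFAM. It retains the HMGA box, the linker and the HMGB box but lacks the C-terminal tail, and it starts after the N-terminal portion of the precursor. Expression is driven by a T7 promoter followed by a lac operator and the T7 gene 10 ribosome binding site, and it ends at the T7 terminator. The plasmid-borne lacI repressor keeps the cassette off until IPTG is added, in a host that supplies T7 RNA polymerase. The protein is fused at its N-terminus to the backbone's 6xHis tag, a thrombin cleavage site and the T7 gene 10 leader tag, which allows nickel-affinity purification and optional removal of the His tag. A His-coding segment is also annotated downstream of the insert, but the record does not show whether it is translated in frame.

The associated publication concerns self-assembly of mitochondrial nucleoids by phase separation. The construct therefore probably supplies recombinant protein for testing how the C-tail contributes to TFAM behaviour in vitro.
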