Addgene plasmid #167328: Human_TFAM_dC_pET28
Purpose: Expresses TFAM dC-tail mutant in bacterial cells
Depositing lab: Tom Misteli. Depositing organization: National Cancer Institute (NCI). Publication: Self-assembly of multi-component mitochondrial nucleoids via phase separation. Feric M, Demarest TG, Tian J, Croteau DL, Bohr VA, Misteli T. EMBO J. 2021 Mar 15;40(6):e107165. doi: 10.15252/embj.2020107165. Epub 2021 Feb 23. PubMed 33619770.
Backbone
  Vector backbone: pET28a
  Backbone manufacturer: Novagen
  Backbone size w/o insert (bp): 4927
  Total vector size (bp): 5881
  Vector type: Bacterial Expression
Growth in bacteria
  Bacterial resistance: Kanamycin, 50 μg/mL
  Growth temperature: 37°C
  Growth strain: DH5alpha
  Copy number: High Copy
Gene/Insert
  Gene/Insert name: TFAM (alt name: Mitochondrial transcription factor A)
  Species: H. sapiens (human)
  Insert size (bp): 544
  Mutation: Truncation mutant containing HMGA, linker and HMGB domains (43-222). This mutant lacks the C-tail.
  GenBank ID: NM_003201.3
  Entrez Gene: TFAM (a.k.a. MTDPS15, MTTF1, MTTFA, TCF6, TCF6L1, TCF6L2, TCF6L3)
  Promoter: T7
  Tag / fusion protein: 6XHis (N terminal on backbone)
  Cloning method: Restriction Enzyme; 5′ cloning site BamHI (unknown if destroyed); 3′ cloning site XhoI (unknown if destroyed)
  Sequencing primers: 5′ T7; 3′ T7 Terminal
Terms and licenses: Academic/Nonprofit Terms; Industry Terms: Not Available to Industry
Depositor comments: Please visit https://www.biorxiv.org/content/10.1101/822858v4 for BioRxiv preprint
How to cite: Human_TFAM_dC_pET28 was a gift from Tom Misteli (Addgene plasmid # 167328 ; http://n2t.net/addgene:167328 ; RRID:Addgene_167328)
